Addgene plasmid #90959: pKD239-1g-2
Purpose: Expresses S. baltica TtrR and mCherry constitutively and sfGFP under the PttrB185-269 promoter
Depositing lab: Jeffrey Tabor. Depositing organization: Rice University. Publication: Engineering bacterial thiosulfate and tetrathionate sensors for detecting gut inflammation. Daeffler KN, Galley JD, Sheth RU, Ortiz-Velez LC, Bibb CO, Shroyer NF, Britton RA, Tabor JJ. Mol Syst Biol. 2017 Apr 3;13(4):923. doi: 10.15252/msb.20167416. PubMed 28373240.
Backbone
  Vector backbone: ColE1
  Total vector size (bp): 4557
  Vector type: Bacterial Expression
Growth in bacteria
  Bacterial resistance: Chloramphenicol, 25 μg/mL
  Growth temperature: 37°C
  Growth strain: DH5alpha
  Copy number: Unknown
Gene/Insert 1
  Gene/Insert name: Tetrathionate response regulator (alt name: TtrR)
  Species: Shewanella baltica OS195
  Insert size (bp): 621
  GenBank ID: ABX51018
  Promoter: Bba_J23109
  Cloning method: Gibson Cloning
  Sequencing primers: 5′ CGTCTAAGAAACCATTATTATCATGACATTAAC
Gene/Insert 2
  Gene/Insert name: Superfolder GFP (alt name: sfGFP)
  Species: Synthetic
  Insert size (bp): 720
  Promoter: PttrB185-269
  Cloning method: Gibson Cloning
  Sequencing primers: 5′ CCGTTCTGGATAATGTTTTTTGCG
Gene/Insert 3
  Gene/Insert name: mCherry
  Species: Synthetic
  Insert size (bp): 711
  Promoter: Bba_J23100
  Cloning method: Gibson Cloning
  Sequencing primers: 5′ GCTTCCTTAGCTCCTGAAAATCTC
Terms and licenses: Academic/Nonprofit Terms; Industry Terms: Not Available to Industry
Depositor comments: Addgene's sequencing results found a K140M mutation in sfGFP. The depositing lab confirmed that sfGFP fluorescence increases upon sensor activation.
How to cite: pKD239-1g-2 was a gift from Jeffrey Tabor (Addgene plasmid # 90959 ; http://n2t.net/addgene:90959 ; RRID:Addgene_90959)
