[The description below was written by a language model from this plasmid's Addgene catalogue record and pLannotate feature annotations shown in this document.]
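Description:
pKD239-1g-2 is a 4,557 bp bacterial expression plasmid that carries the response-regulator and reporter half of a tetrathionate-sensing two-component system. It replicates from a ColE1/pMB1-type origin and is selected with chloramphenicol through a cat (chloramphenicol acetyltransferase) gene driven by its native promoter and followed by the lambda t0 terminator. The catalogue lists the copy number as unknown.

Three expression units are arranged in the same orientation. mCherry is transcribed constitutively from the Anderson-series promoter BBa_J23100, providing a red signal that is independent of sensor state and can serve to identify or normalise for cells carrying the plasmid. The 621 bp gene for TtrR, the tetrathionate response regulator of Shewanella baltica OS195, is expressed constitutively from the weaker BBa_J23109 promoter. The automated annotation does not label the TtrR coding sequence, but the gap between the second promoter fragment and the first rrnB T1/T7Te terminator pair fits its position. Both constitutive promoters are flagged only as fragments of the related J23119 promoter. Superfolder GFP sits downstream under PttrB185-269, a ttrB-derived promoter named in the record as the sensor output, and it is closed by a second rrnB T1/T7Te terminator pair.

The promoter is expected to respond to activated TtrR, so sfGFP fluorescence reports sensor activation. The cognate sensor kinase is not encoded on this plasmid and would have to be supplied separately. The associated work concerns engineered bacterial thiosulfate and tetrathionate sensors for detecting gut inflammation. Repository sequencing found a K140M substitution in sfGFP, but the depositing lab confirmed that fluorescence still increases when the sensor is activated.
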