Features (pLannotate 1.2.2; 13 found; start..end, strand, type, name):
    132..720     -  rep_origin     ori: high-copy-number ColE1/pMB1/pBR322/pUC origin of replication
    808..902     -  terminator     lambda t0 terminator: transcription terminator from phage lambda
    923..1582    -  CDS            CmR: chloramphenicol acetyltransferase; cat; confers resistance to chloramphenicol
   1583..1681    -  promoter       cat promoter: promoter of the E. coli cat gene encoding chloramphenicol acetyltransferase
   1711..1735    +  promoter       J23119(SpeI) promoter (fragment): bacterial promoter (Registry of Standard Biological Parts BBa J23119) modified to end with an SpeI site
   1774..2481    +  CDS            mCherry: mCherry is a basic (constitutively fluorescent) red fluorescent protein published in 2004, derived from Discosoma sp.. It is reported to be a very rapidly-maturing monomer with low acid sensitivity.
   2627..2646    +  promoter       J23119(SpeI) promoter (fragment): bacterial promoter (Registry of Standard Biological Parts BBa J23119) modified to end with an SpeI site
   3329..3400    +  terminator     rrnB T1 terminator: transcription terminator T1 from the E. coli rrnB gene
   3416..3443    +  terminator     T7Te terminator: phage T7 early transcription terminator
   3670..4383    +  CDS            superfolder GFP: GFP variant that folds robustly even when fused to poorly folded proteins (Pédelacq et al., 2006)
   4410..4481    +  terminator     rrnB T1 terminator: transcription terminator T1 from the E. coli rrnB gene
   4497..4524    +  terminator     T7Te terminator: phage T7 early transcription terminator
   4531..1       +  misc_feature   MCS (fragment) (across the origin): pUC18/19 multiple cloning site
>Addgene plasmid #90959 | pKD239-1g-2 | addgene full sequence | sequence record 178329 | Addgene NGS Result
CGAGCGGTATCAGCTCACTCAAAGGCGGTAATACGGTTATCCACAGAATCAGGGGATAACGCATGCAAGA
ACATGTGAGCAAAAGGCCAGCAAAAGGCCAGGAACCGTAAAAAGGCCGCGTTGCTGGCGTTTTTCCATAG
GCTCCGCCCCCCTGACGAGCATCACAAAAATCGACGCTCAAGTCAGAGGTGGCGAAACCCGACAGGACTA
TAAAGATACCAGGCGTTTCCCCCTGGAAGCTCCCTCGTGCGCTCTCCTGTTCCGACCCTGCCGCTTACCG
GATACCTGTCCGCCTTTCTCCCTTCGGGAAGCGTGGCGCTTTCTCATAGCTCACGCTGTAGGTATCTCAG
TTCGGTGTAGGTCGTTCGCTCCAAGCTGGGCTGTGTGCACGAACCCCCCGTTCAGCCCGACCGCTGCGCC
TTATCCGGTAACTATCGTCTTGAGTCCAACCCGGTAAGACACGACTTATCGCCACTGGCAGCAGCCACTG
GTAACAGGATTAGCAGAGCGAGGTATGTAGGCGGTGCTACAGAGTTCTTGAAGTGGTGGCCTAACTACGG
CTACACTAGAAGGACAGTATTTGGTATCTGCGCTCTGCTGAAGCCAGTTACCTTCGGAAAAAGAGTTGGT
AGCTCTTGATCCGGCAAACAAACCACCGCTGGTAGCGGTGGTTTTTTTGTTTGCAAGCAGCAGATTACGC
GCAGAAAAAAAGGATCTCAAGAAGATCCTTTGATCTTTTCTACGGGGTCTGACGCTCAGTGGAACGAAAA
CTCACGTTAAGGGATTTTGGTCATGACTAGTGCTTGGATTCTCACCAATAAAAAACGCCCGGCGGCAACC
GAGCGTTCTGAACAAATCCAGATGGAGTTCTGAGGTCATTACTGGATCTATCAACAGGAGTCCAAGCGAG
CTCGATATCAAATTACGCCCCGCCCTGCCACTCATCGCAGTACTGTTGTAATTCATTAAGCATTCTGCCG
ACATGGAAGCCATCACAAACGGCATGATGAACCTGAATCGCCAGCGGCATCAGCACCTTGTCGCCTTGCG
TATAATATTTGCCCATGGTGAAAACGGGGGCGAAGAAGTTGTCCATATTGGCCACGTTTAAATCAAAACT
GGTGAAACTCACCCAGGGATTGGCTGAGACGAAAAACATATTCTCAATAAACCCTTTAGGGAAATAGGCC
AGGTTTTCACCATAACACGTCACATCTTGCGAATATATGTGTAGAAACTGCCGGAAATCGTCGTGGTATT
CACTCCAGAGCGATGAAAACGTTTCAGTTTGCTCATGGAAAACGGTGTAACAAGGGTGAACACTATCCCA
TATCACCAGCTCACCGTCTTTCATTGCCATACGAAATTCCGGATGAGCATTCATCAGGCGGGCAAGAATG
TGAATAAAGGCCGGATAAAACTTGTGCTTATTTTTCTTTACGGTCTTTAAAAAGGCCGTAATATCCAGCT
GAACGGTCTGGTTATAGGTACATTGAGCAACTGACTGAAATGCCTCAAAATGTTCTTTACGATGCCATTG
GGATATATCAACGGTGGTATATCCAGTGATTTTTTTCTCCATTTTAGCTTCCTTAGCTCCTGAAAATCTC
GATAACTCAAAAAATACGACCGGTAGTGATCTTATTTCATTATGGTGAAAGTTGGAACCTCTTACGGGCC
GGCCAACGTCTCATTTTCGCCAGATATCGATTGACGGCTAGCTCAGTCCTAGGTACAGTGCTAGCGAATT
CATTAAAGAGGAGAAAGGTACCCATGGTGAGCAAGGGCGAGGAGGATAACATGGCCATCATCAAGGAGTT
CATGCGCTTCAAGGTGCACATGGAGGGCTCCGTGAACGGCCACGAGTTCGAGATCGAGGGCGAGGGCGAG
GGCCGCCCCTACGAGGGCACCCAGACCGCCAAGCTGAAGGTGACCAAGGGTGGCCCCCTGCCCTTCGCCT
GGGACATCCTGTCCCCTCAGTTCATGTACGGCTCCAAGGCCTACGTGAAGCACCCCGCCGACATCCCCGA
CTACTTGAAGCTGTCCTTCCCCGAGGGCTTCAAGTGGGAGCGCGTGATGAACTTCGAGGACGGCGGCGTG
GTGACCGTGACCCAGGACTCCTCCCTGCAGGACGGCGAGTTCATCTACAAGGTGAAGCTGCGCGGCACCA
ACTTCCCCTCCGACGGCCCCGTAATGCAGAAGAAGACCATGGGCTGGGAGGCCTCCTCCGAGCGGATGTA
CCCCGAGGACGGCGCCCTGAAGGGCGAGATCAAGCAGAGGCTGAAGCTGAAGGACGGCGGCCACTACGAC
GCTGAGGTCAAGACCACCTACAAGGCCAAGAAGCCCGTGCAGCTGCCCGGCGCCTACAACGTCAACATCA
AGTTGGACATCACCTCCCACAACGAGGACTACACCATCGTGGAACAGTACGAACGCGCCGAGGGCCGCCA
CTCCACCGGCGGCATGGACGAGCTGTACAAGTAAGCTTTCTAACTAAAAAGGCCTCCCAAATCGGGGGGC
CTTTTTTATTGATAACAAAACGCTCGTCTAAGAAACCATTATTATCATGACATTAACCTATAAAAATAGG
CGTATCACGAGGCCCTTTCGTCTTCACCTCGAGTTTACAGCTAGCTCAGTCCTAGGGACTGTGCTAGCAC
CAAATATAGAGAATCACAAGGATCTATTCAATGAGCCTGGCGCTGCCGGTGTACCTGATTGACGACGATG
ACTCCGTTCGCCGTTCCCTGCGTTTCATGCTGGAAAGCTACGGCCTGAAAATCACTGACTTCGATTCTGC
TGAAGCGTTCTTCACCGCGGTAGACCTGACCCTGCCGGGTTGCGCACTGGTGGACGTACGTATGCCGGGC
CTGAGCGGCCCACAGCTGCACCTGGAACTGGTGTCTAAGAACAGCCCGCTGGCCGTGATCTATCTGACCG
GTCACGGCGACGTTCCGATGGCGGTTGAAGCGCTGAAACTGGGTGCGGTAGATTTCTTTCAGAAACCTGC
AGACGGCGCTAAACTGGCTGAAGCTGTGGTCAAAGCCCTGGAACACGCGAAAACCCACTACCAAGACAAC
CAGTACCTGGAAACCTATCAGGCTCTGACCCCACGTGAGCGCGAAATCCTGAACCTGATTGCGCAAGGTC
TGAAAAACCAGGAAATCGCGGACAACCTGTGCATTGCGATGCGCACCGTAGAAATCCACCGTGCGAACCT
GATGAAAGGTATGCAGGTGGGCAGCCTGGCAGAGATGATGCTGATTTACTCTCGTATCGCGGAGCGTCTG
CGCCTGGAAGATAACCGTTAATAATCTAGACCAGGCATCAAATAAAACGAAAGGCTCAGTCGAAAGACTG
GGCCTTTCGTTTTATCTGTTGTTTGTCGGTGAACGCTCTCTACTAGAGTCACACTGGCTCACCTTCGGGT
GGGCCTTTCTGCGTTTATAGTAAATCACTGCATAATTCGTGTCGCTCAAGGCGCACTCCCGTTCTGGATA
ATGTTTTTTGCGCCGACATCATAACGGTTCTGGCAAATATTCTGAAATGAGCTGGTTAGCTAGTCAATAT
TTGTTGCGCTAGATCAAATCCACGCCTGATATGTGGAAAACCACTATAGTTATGCCGCCTCGCCTTTTAC
AGAATGCCTGTAAAGAGGAGAAATACTAGATGCGTAAAGGCGAAGAGCTGTTCACTGGTGTCGTCCCTAT
TCTGGTGGAACTGGATGGTGATGTCAACGGTCATAAGTTTTCCGTGCGTGGCGAGGGTGAAGGTGACGCA
ACTAATGGTAAACTGACGCTGAAGTTCATCTGTACTACTGGTAAACTGCCGGTACCTTGGCCGACTCTGG
TAACGACGCTGACTTATGGTGTTCAGTGCTTTGCTCGTTATCCGGACCATATGAAGCAGCATGACTTCTT
CAAGTCCGCCATGCCGGAAGGCTATGTGCAGGAACGCACGATTTCCTTTAAGGATGACGGCACGTACAAA
ACGCGTGCGGAAGTGAAATTTGAAGGCGATACCCTGGTAAACCGCATTGAGCTGAAAGGCATTGACTTTA
AAGAAGACGGCAATATCCTGGGCCATATGCTGGAATACAATTTTAACAGCCACAATGTTTACATCACCGC
CGATAAACAAAAAAATGGCATTAAAGCGAATTTTAAAATTCGCCACAACGTGGAGGATGGCAGCGTGCAG
CTGGCTGATCACTACCAGCAAAACACTCCAATCGGTGATGGTCCTGTTCTGCTGCCAGACAATCACTATC
TGAGCACGCAAAGCGTTCTGTCTAAAGATCCGAACGAGAAACGCGATCATATGGTTCTGCTGGAGTTCGT
AACCGCAGCGGGCATCACGCATGGTATGGATGAACTGTACAAATGATGATAATAATCTAGACCAGGCATC
AAATAAAACGAAAGGCTCAGTCGAAAGACTGGGCCTTTCGTTTTATCTGTTGTTTGTCGGTGAACGCTCT
CTACTAGAGTCACACTGGCTCACCTTCGGGTGGGCCTTTCTGCGTTTATAGGTACCCGTGGATCCTCTAG
AGTCGAC
